>Addgene plasmid #197398 | pSUMO mouse ZNG1-METAP1 fusion | addgene full sequence | sequence record 389113 | Addgene NGS Result
AGATCTCGATCCCGCGAAATTAATACGACTCACTATAGGGGAATTGTGAGCGGATAACAATTCCCCTCTA
GAAATAATTTTGTTTAACTTTAAGAAGGAGATATACCATGGGTCATCACCATCATCATCACGGGTCGGAC
TCAGAAGTCAATCAAGAAGCTAAGCCAGAGGTCAAGCCAGAAGTCAAGCCTGAGACTCACATCAATTTAA
AGGTGTCCGATGGATCTTCAGAGATCTTCTTCAAGATCAAAAAGACCACTCCTTTAAGAAGGCTGATGGA
AGCGTTCGCTAAAAGACAGGGTAAGGAAATGGACTCCTTAAGATTCTTGTACGACGGTATTAGAATTCAA
GCTGATCAGGCCCCTGAAGATTTGGACATGGAGGATAACGATATTATTGAGGCTCACCGCGAACAGATTG
GAGGAGCGGAAGAAGAGTACGCGGAGGATTGTCCTGAATTGGTCCCCATTGAGACCAAGAACCAAGAAAT
GGCGGCGGTGGAGACGCGGGTGTGCGAGACGGACGGCTGCAGCAGCGAGGCCAAGCTCCAGTGTCCCACC
TGCATCAAGCTGGGCATCCAGGGCTCGTACTTCTGCTCGCAGGAATGCTTTAAAGGAAGCTGGGCCACTC
ACAAGTTACTACATAAGAAAGCAAAAGATGAAAAGTAAAAGCTTGCGGCCGCACTCGAGCACCACCACCA
CCACCACTGAGATCCGGCTGCTAACAAAGCCCGAAAGGAAGCTGAGTTGGCTGCTGCCACCGCTGAGCAA
TAACTAGCATAACCCCTTGGGGCCTCTAAACGGGTCTTGAGGGGTTTTTTGCTGAAAGGAGGAACTATAT
CCGGATTGGCGAATGGG
[124 nt withheld, positions 858-981]
C
[91 nt withheld, positions 983-1073]
A
[49 nt withheld, positions 1075-1123]
CCTTTGACGTTGGAGTCCACGTTCTTT
[37 nt withheld, positions 1151-1187]
ACCCTATCTCGGTCTATTCTTTTGATTTATAAGGGATTTTGCCGATTTCGGCCTATTGGTTAAAAAATGA
GCTGATTTAACAAAAATTTAACGCGAATTTTAACAAAATATTAACGCTTACAATTTAGGTGGCACTTTTC
GGGGAAATGTGCGCGGAACCCCTATTTGTTTATTTTTCTAAATACATTCAAATATGTATCCGCTCATGAA
TTAATTCTTAGAAAAACTCATCGAGCATCAAATGAAACTGCAATTTATTCATATCAGGATTATCAATACC
ATATTTTTGAAAAAGCCGTTTCTGTAATGAAGGAGAAAACTCACCGAGGCAGTTCCATAGGATGGCAAGA
TCCTGGTATCGGTCTGCGATTCCGACTCGTCCAACATCAATACAACCTATTAATTTCCCCTCGTCAAAAA
TAAGGTTATCAAGTGAGAAATCACCATGAGTGACGACTGAATCCGGTGAGAATGGCAAAAGTTTATGCAT
TTCTTTCCAGACTTGTTCAACAGGCCAGCCATTACGCTCGTCATCAAAATCACTCGCATCAACCAAACCG
TTATTCATTCGTGATTGCGCCTGAGCGAGACGAAATACGCGATCGCTGTTAAAAGGACAATTACAAACAG
GAATCGAATGCAACCGGCGCAGGAACACTGCCAGCGCATCAACAATATTTTCACCTGAATCAGGATATTC
TTCTAATACCTGGAATGCTGTTTTCCCGGGGATCGCAGTGGTGAGTAACCATGCATCATCAGGAGTACGG
ATAAAATGCTTGATGGTCGGAAGAGGCATAAATTCCGTCAGCCAGTTTAGTCTGACCATCTCATCTGTAA
CATCATTGGCAACGCTACCTTTGCCATGTTTCAGAAACAACTCTGGCGCATCGGGCTTCCCATACAATCG
ATAGATTGTCGCACCTGATTGCCCGACATTATCGCGAGCCCATTTATACCCATATAAATCAGCATCCATG
TTGGAATTTAATCGCGGCCTAGAGCAAGACGTTTCCCGTTGAATATGGCTCATAACACCCCTTGTATTAC
TGTTTATGTAAGCAGACAGTTTTATTGTTCATGACCAAAATCCCTTAACGTGAGTTTTCGTTCCACTGAG
CGTCAGACCCCGTAGAAAAGATCAAAGGATCTTCTTGAGATCCTTTTTTTCTGCGCGTAATCTGCTGCTT
GCAAACAAAAAAACCACCGCTACCAGCGGTGGTTTGTTTGCCGGATCAAGAGCTACCAACTCTTTTTCCG
AAGGTAACTGGCTTCAGCAGAGCGCAGATACCAAATACTGTCCTTCTAGTGTAGCCGTAGTTAGGCCACC
ACTTCAAGAACTCTGTAGCACCGCCTACATACCTCGCTCTGCTAATCCTGTTACCAGTGGCTGCTGCCAG
TGGCGATAAGTCGTGTCTTACCGGGTTGGACTCAAGACGATAGTTACCGGATAAGGCGCAGCGGTCGGGC
TGAACGGGGGGTTCGTGCACACAGCCCAGCTTGGAGCGAACGACCTACACCGAACTGAGATACCTACAGC
GTGAGCTATGAGAAAGCGCCACGCTTCCCGAAGGGAGAAAGGCGGACAGGTATCCGGTAAGCGGCAGGGT
CGGAACAGGAGAGCGCACGAGGGAGCTTCCAGGGGGAAACGCCTGGTATCTTTATAGTCCTGTCGGGTTT
CGCCACCTCTGACTTGAGCGTCGATTTTTGTGATGCTCGTCAGGGGGGCGGAGCCTATGGAAAAACGCCA
GCAACGCGGCCTTTTTACGGTTCCTGGCCTTTTGCTGGCCTTTTGCTCACATGTTCTTTCCTGCGTTATC
CCCTGATTCTGTGGATAACCGTATTACCGCCTTTGAGTGAGCTGATACCGCTCGCCGCAGCCGAACGACC
GAGCGCAGCGAGTCAGTGAGCGAGGAAGCGGAAGAGCGCCTGATGCGGTATTTTCTCCTTACGCATCTGT
GCGGTATTTCACACCGCAATGGTGCACTCTCAGTACAATCTGCTCTGATGCCGCATAGTTAAGCCAGTAT
ACACTCCGCTATCGCTACGTGACTGGGTCATGGCTGCGCCCCGACACCCGCCAACACCCGCTGACGCGCC
CTGACGGGCTTGTCTGCTCCCGGCATCCGCTTACAGACAAGCTGTGACCGTCTCCGGGAGCTGCATGTGT
CAGAGGTTTTCACCGTCATCACCGAAACGCGCGAGGCAGCTGCGGTAAAGCTCATCAGCGTGGTCGTGAA
GCGATTCACAGATGTCTGCCTGTTCATCCGCGTCCAGCTCGTTGAGTTTCTCCAGAAGCGTTAATGTCTG
GCTTCTGATAAAGCGGGCCATGTTAAGGGCGGTTTTTTCCTGTTTGGTCACTGATGCCTCCGTGTAAGGG
GGATTTCTGTTCATGGGGGTAATGATACCGATGAAACGAGAGAGGATGCTCACGATACGGGTTACTGATG
ATGAACATGCCCGGTTACTGGAACGTTGTGAGGGTAAACAACTGGCGGTATGGATGCGGCGGGACCAGAG
AAAAATCACTCAGGGTCAATGCCAGCGCTTCGTTAATACAGATGTAGGTGTTCCACAGGGTAGCCAGCAG
CATCCTGCGATGCAGATCCGGAACATAATGGTGCAGGGCGCTGACTTCCGCGTTTCCAGACTTTACGAAA
CACGGAAACCGAAGACCATTCATGTTGTTGCTCAGGTCGCAGACGTTTTGCAGCAGCAGTCGCTTCACGT
TCGCTCGCGTATCGGTGATTCATTCTGCTAACCAGTAAGGCAACCCCGCCAGCCTAGCCGGGTCCTCAAC
GACAGGAGCACGATCATGCGCACCCGTGGGGCCGCCATGCCGGCGATAATGGCCTGCTTCTCGCCGAAAC
GTTTGGTGGCGGGACCAGTGACGAAGGCTTGAGCGAGGGCGTGCAAGATTCCGAATACCGCAAGCGACAG
GCCGATCATCGTCGCGCTCCAGCGAAAGCGGTCCTCGCCGAAAATGACCCAGAGCGCTGCCGGCACCTGT
CCTACGAGTTGCATGATAAAGAAGACAGTCATAAGTGCGGCGACGATAGTCATGCCCCGCGCCCACCGGA
AGGAGCTGACTGGGTTGAAGGCTCTCAAGGGCATCGGTCGAGATCCCGGTGCCTAATGAGTGAGCTAACT
TACATTAATTGCGTTGCGCTCACTGCCCGCTTTCCAGTCGGGAAACCTGTCGTGCCAGCTGCATTAATGA
ATCGGCCAACGCGCGGGGAGAGGCGGTTTGCGTATTGGGCGCCAGGGTGGTTTTTCTTTTCACCAGTGAG
ACGGGCAACAGCTGATTGCCCTTCACCGCCTGGCCCTGAGAGAGTTGCAGCAAGCGGTCCACGCTGGTTT
GCCCCAGCAGGCGAAAATCCTGTTTGATGGTGGTTAACGGCGGGATATAACATGAGCTGTCTTCGGTATC
GTCGTATCCCACTACCGAGATATCCGCACCAACGCGCAGCCCGGACTCGGTAATGGCGCGCATTGCGCCC
AGCGCCATCTGATCGTTGGCAACCAGCATCGCAGTGGGAACGATGCCCTCATTCAGCATTTGCATGGTTT
GTTGAAAACCGGACATGGCACTCCAGTCGCCTTCCCGTTCCGCTATCGGCTGAATTTGATTGCGAGTGAG
ATATTTATGCCAGCCAGCCAGACGCAGACGCGCCGAGACAGAACTTAATGGGCCCGCTAACAGCGCGATT
TGCTGGTGACCCAATGCGACCAGATGCTCCACGCCCAGTCGCGTACCGTCTTCATGGGAGAAAATAATAC
TGTTGATGGGTGTCTGGTCAGAGACATCAAGAAATAACGCCGGAACATTAGTGCAGGCAGCTTCCACAGC
AATGGCATCCTGGTCATCCAGCGGATAGTTAATGATCAGCCCACTGACGCGTTGCGCGAGAAGATTGTGC
ACCGCCGCTTTACAGGCTTCGACGCCGCTTCGTTCTACCATCGACACCACCACGCTGGCACCCAGTTGAT
CGGCGCGAGATTTAATCGCCGCGACAATTTGCGACGGCGCGTGCAGGGCCAGACTGGAGGTGGCAACGCC
AATCAGCAACGACTGTTTGCCCGCCAGTTGTTGTGCCACGCGGTTGGGAATGTAATTCAGCTCCGCCATC
GCCGCTTCCACTTTTTCCCGCGTTTTCGCAGAAACGTGGCTGGCCTGGTTCACCACGCGGGAAACGGTCT
GATAAGAGACACCGGCATACTCTGCGACATCGTATAACGTTACTGGTTTCACATTCACCACCCTGAATTG
ACTCTCTTCCGGGCGCTATCATGCCATACCGCGAAAGGTTTTGCGCCATTCGATGGTGTCCGGGATCTCG
ACGCTCTCCCTTATGCGACTCCTGCATTAGGAAGCAGCCCAGTAGTAGGTTGAGGCCGTTGAGCACCGCC
GCCGCAAGGAATGGTGCATGCAAGGAGATGGCGCCCAACAGTCCCCCGGCCACGGGGCCTGCCACCATAC
CCACGCCGAAACAAGCGCTCATGAGCCCGAAGTGGCGAGCCCGATCTTCCCCATCGGTGATGTCGGCGAT
ATAGGCGCCAGCAACCGCACCTGTGGCGCCGGTGATGCCGGCCACGATGCGTCCGGCGTAGAGGATCG
Features (pLannotate 1.2.2; 21 found; start..end, strand, type, name):
     21..39      +  promoter       T7 promoter: promoter for bacteriophage T7 RNA polymerase
     40..64      +  protein_bind   lac operator: The lac repressor binds to the lac operator to inhibit transcription in E. coli. This inhibition can be relieved by adding lactose or isopropyl-β-D-thiogalactopyranoside (IPTG). lac repressor encoded by lacI
     79..101     +  RBS            RBS: efficient ribosome binding site from bacteriophage T7 gene 10 (Olins and Rangwala, 1989)
    138..424     +  CDS            SUMO (fragment): cleavable ubiquitin-like protein tag; S. cerevisiae SMT3 (truncated and modified); modified to prevent cleavage by eukaryotic SUMO proteases
    426..488     +  CDS            Cbwd1 (fragment): CBWD1_MOUSE - Experimental evidence at protein level: Swiss-Prot protein existence level 1. From Mus musculus (Mouse).
    489..665     +  CDS            METAP1 (fragment): MAP11_HUMAN - Also known as KIAA0094. Experimental evidence at protein level: Swiss-Prot protein existence level 1. Cotranslationally removes the N-terminal methionine from nascent proteins. The N-terminal methionine is often cleaved when the second residue in the primary sequence is small and uncharged (Met- Ala-, Cys, Gly, Pro, Ser, Thr, or Val). Required for normal progression through the cell cycle. From Homo sapiens (Human).
    690..707     +  CDS            9xHis (fragment): 9xHis affinity tag
    717..766     +  CDS            SET1 (fragment): solubility-enhancement tag derived from T7 phage gene 10B
    774..821     +  terminator     T7 terminator: transcription terminator for bacteriophage T7 RNA polymerase
    858..1286    +  rep_origin     f1 ori (sequence partly withheld): f1 bacteriophage origin of replication; arrow indicates direction of (+) strand synthesis
   1339..1396    +  promoter       AmpR promoter (fragment): bla
   1405..2220    -  CDS            KanR: aminoglycoside phosphotransferase; aph(3')-Ia; confers resistance to kanamycin in bacteria or G418 (Geneticin®) in eukaryotes
   2342..2930    +  rep_origin     ori: high-copy-number ColE1/pMB1/pBR322/pUC origin of replication
   3116..3255    -  misc_feature   bom: basis of mobility region from pBR322
   3357..3548    -  CDS            rop: Rop protein, which maintains plasmids at low copy number; rop
   3565..3945    +  CDS            YPB1_ECOLX: Protein predicted: Swiss-Prot protein existence level 4. From Escherichia coli.
   4017..4308    -  CDS            TcR (fragment): tetracycline efflux protein; tet; confers resistance to tetracycline
   4323..4344    -  protein_bind   CAP binding site: CAP binding activates transcription in the presence of cAMP. E. coli catabolite activator protein
   4357..5439    -  CDS            lacI: lac repressor; lacI; The lac repressor binds to the lac operator to inhibit transcription in E. coli. This inhibition can be relieved by adding lactose or isopropyl-β-D-thiogalactopyranoside (IPTG).
   5440..5517    -  promoter       lacI promoter: lacI
   5525..5804    -  CDS            TcR (fragment): tetracycline efflux protein; tet; confers resistance to tetracycline
