[The description below was written by a language model from this plasmid's Addgene catalogue record and pLannotate feature annotations shown in this document.]
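Description:
pSUMO mouse ZNG1-METAP1 fusion is a 5.8 kb bacterial expression plasmid built on the pSUMO backbone, a pET-style vector for T7-driven protein production in E. coli. It is selected with kanamycin through an aph(3')-Ia (KanR) gene and replicates from a ColE1/pBR322-type origin accompanied by the bom region and the rop gene, which normally holds copy number down; the catalogue itself lists copy number as unknown. An f1 origin is also present, and short tetracycline-resistance fragments flanking the lacI region appear to be non-functional backbone remnants.

The expression cassette consists of a T7 promoter with an adjacent lac operator, the T7 gene 10 ribosome binding site and a T7 terminator, with lacI carried on the plasmid so that transcription is repressed until induction with IPTG in a host supplying T7 RNA polymerase. The open reading frame begins with a yeast SMT3-derived SUMO tag, a solubility-enhancing fusion partner that is typically removable by a SUMO protease. This is followed directly by a short segment of mouse ZNG1 (Cbwd1; residues 10-30) joined to the N-terminal portion of METAP1 (residues 1-59). The automated annotation matched the METAP1 segment to the human protein, but the catalogue records it as mouse. Downstream His-tag and T7 gene 10B-derived fragments are annotated before the terminator; the record does not say whether they are translated as part of the fusion.

The construct comes from work on ZNG1, a zinc-regulated GTPase metalloprotein activator involved in vertebrate zinc homeostasis. It produces the two protein segments as a single tethered polypeptide, although the record does not specify the downstream application.
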