Addgene plasmid #197398: pSUMO mouse ZNG1-METAP1 fusion
Purpose: Expresses a SUMO-tagged fusion of ZNG1, residues 10-30 and mouse METAP1, residues 1-59
Depositing lab: David Giedroc. Depositing organization: Indiana University, Bloomington. Publication: Zn-regulated GTPase metalloprotein activator 1 modulates vertebrate zinc homeostasis. Weiss A, Murdoch CC, Edmonds KA, Jordan MR, Monteith AJ, Perera YR, Rodriguez Nassif AM, Petoletti AM, Beavers WN, Munneke MJ, Drury SL, Krystofiak ES, Thalluri K, Wu H, Kruse ARS, DiMarchi RD, Caprioli RM, Spraggins JM, Chazin WJ, Giedroc DP, Skaar EP. Cell. 2022 Jun 9;185(12):2148-2163.e27. doi: 10.1016/j.cell.2022.04.011. Epub 2022 May 17. PubMed 35584702.
Backbone
  Vector backbone: pSUMO
  Vector type: Bacterial Expression
Growth in bacteria
  Bacterial resistance: Kanamycin, 50 μg/mL
  Growth temperature: 37°C
  Growth strain: DH5alpha
  Copy number: Unknown
Gene/Insert
  Gene/Insert name: ZNG1-METAP1
  Species: M. musculus (mouse)
  Entrez Gene: Cbwd1 (a.k.a. Zng1); Metap1 (a.k.a. 1700029C17Rik, mKIAA0094)
Terms and licenses: Academic/Nonprofit Terms; Industry Terms: Not Available to Industry
How to cite: pSUMO mouse ZNG1-METAP1 fusion was a gift from David Giedroc (Addgene plasmid # 197398 ; http://n2t.net/addgene:197398 ; RRID:Addgene_197398)
